Addgene plasmid #156830: pD649-HAsp-CD1A-Fc(DAPA)-AviTag-6xHis
Purpose: Mammalian expression of cell-surface protein extracellular domain fused to Fc(DAPA)-Avi-6xHis. Protein is secreted from cells.
Depositing lab: Chris Garcia. Depositing organization: Stanford University. Publication: A Human IgSF Cell-Surface Interactome Reveals a Complex Network of Protein-Protein Interactions. Wojtowicz WM, Vielmetter J, Fernandes RA, Siepe DH, Eastman CL, Chisholm GB, Cox S, Klock H, Anderson PW, Rue SM, Miller JJ, Glaser SM, Bragstad ML, Vance J, Lam AW, Lesley SA, Zinn K, Garcia KC. Cell. 2020 Aug 20;182(4):1027-1043.e17. doi: 10.1016/j.cell.2020.07.025. PubMed 32822567.
Backbone
  Vector backbone: pD649
  Backbone size w/o insert (bp): 6106
  Vector type: Mammalian Expression
Growth in bacteria
  Bacterial resistance: Ampicillin, 100 μg/mL
  Growth temperature: 37°C
  Growth strain: DH5alpha
  Copy number: High Copy
Gene/Insert
  Gene/Insert name: CD1A
  Species: H. sapiens (human)
  Insert size (bp): 1194
  Mutation: Fc region of human IgG contains D265A and P329A mutations (DAPA)
  Entrez Gene: CD1A (a.k.a. CD1, FCB6, HTA1, R4, T6)
  Promoter: CMV/SP6
  Tag / fusion protein: Fc(DAPA)-AviTag-6xHis (C terminal on backbone)
  Cloning method: Restriction Enzyme; 5′ cloning site GCGGCCGC (not destroyed); 3′ cloning site GGCGCGCC (not destroyed)
  Sequencing primers: 5′ ATTTAGGTGACACTATAG; 3′ CACGTACCAGTTGAACTTCACC
Resource information
  A portion of this plasmid was derived from a plasmid made by: synthesis by ThermoFisher
Terms and licenses: Academic/Nonprofit Terms; Industry Terms: Not Available to Industry
Depositor comments: Some plasmids in this collection may have an IS4-like element ISVsa5 family transposase upstream of the CMV promoter.
How to cite: pD649-HAsp-CD1A-Fc(DAPA)-AviTag-6xHis was a gift from Chris Garcia (Addgene plasmid # 156830 ; http://n2t.net/addgene:156830 ; RRID:Addgene_156830)
