[The description below was written by a language model from this plasmid's Addgene catalogue record and pLannotate feature annotations shown in this document.]
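Description:
pD649-HAsp-CD1A-Fc(DAPA)-AviTag-6xHis is a 7.3 kb mammalian expression plasmid built on the pD649 backbone for producing the extracellular domain of a human cell-surface protein as a secreted Fc fusion. It is propagated in E. coli at high copy from a ColE1/pUC-type origin under ampicillin selection (AmpR, β-lactamase). The annotation also picks up short remnants of KanR, lacZα, an rrnB terminator and an f1 origin, which look like backbone leftovers rather than functional parts. A separate SV40 promoter/EM7 promoter cassette drives a puromycin N-acetyltransferase coding region ending in an SV40 poly(A) signal. This could allow puromycin selection in mammalian cells, although the catalogue fields do not list a mammalian marker.

The expression unit uses the CMV enhancer and promoter with a fragment of CMV intron A. An SP6 promoter sits just upstream of the open reading frame and also serves as a sequencing primer site. The coding region begins with a signal peptide: the name indicates an HA signal peptide, whereas the software annotated this short stretch as an IgH signal sequence fragment. The feature table then shows a β2-microglobulin segment immediately ahead of the CD1A ectodomain. This suggests a single-chain B2M–CD1A design, though the catalogue entry names only CD1A as the insert. The insert lies between retained NotI and AscI sites and is fused at its C terminus to a human IgG Fc carrying the D265A and P329A (DAPA) substitutions, which are generally used to reduce Fc effector binding. An AviTag for site-specific biotinylation and a 6xHis tag for purification follow, and a bGH poly(A) signal ends the unit.

The plasmid belongs to a collection made for mapping interactions among human IgSF cell-surface proteins. The depositor notes that some plasmids in the collection may carry an IS4-like transposase upstream of the CMV promoter, but no such element is annotated here.
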