Features (pLannotate 1.2.2; 22 found; start..end, strand, type, name):
    119..143     -  CDS            KanR (fragment): aminoglycoside phosphotransferase; aph(3')-Ia; confers resistance to kanamycin
    254..842     +  rep_origin     ori: high-copy-number ColE1/pMB1/pBR322/pUC origin of replication
   1067..1084    +  terminator     rrnB T2 terminator (fragment): transcription terminator T2 from the E. coli rrnB gene
   1109..1128    -  CDS            lacZα (fragment): LacZα fragment of β-galactosidase; lacZ fragment
   1584..1600    +  protein_bind   lac operator: The lac repressor binds to the lac operator to inhibit transcription in E. coli. This inhibition can be relieved by adding lactose or isopropyl-β-D-thiogalactopyranoside (IPTG). lac repressor encoded by lacI
   1843..2146    +  enhancer       CMV enhancer: human cytomegalovirus immediate early enhancer
   2147..2350    +  promoter       CMV promoter: human cytomegalovirus (CMV) immediate early promoter
   2486..2529    +  intron         CMV intron (fragment): modified intron A from human cytomegalovirus
   2581..2599    +  promoter       SP6 promoter: promoter for bacteriophage SP6 RNA polymerase
   2603..2640    +  CDS            IgH signal sequence (fragment): signal sequence from the mouse immunoglobulin heavy chain variable region
   2704..3045    +  CDS            B2M (sequence partly withheld): B2MG_CHLAE - Experimental evidence at protein level: Swiss-Prot protein existence level 1. Component of the class I major histocompatibility complex (MHC). Involved in the presentation of peptide antigens to the immune system. From Chlorocebus aethiops (Green monkey) (Cercopithecus aethiops).
   3091..3945    +  CDS            CD1A (fragment): CD1A_HUMAN - Experimental evidence at protein level: Swiss-Prot protein existence level 1. Antigen-presenting protein that binds self and non-self lipid and glycolipid antigens and presents them to T-cell receptors on natural killer T-cells. From Homo sapiens (Human).
   3973..4635    +  CDS            IGHG2 (fragment): IGHG2_HUMAN - Experimental evidence at protein level: Swiss-Prot protein existence level 1. Constant region of immunoglobulin heavy chains. Immunoglobulins, also known as antibodies, are membrane-bound or secreted glycoproteins produced by B lymphocytes. In the recognition phase of humoral immunity, the membrane-bound immunoglobulins serve as receptors which, upon binding of a specific antigen, trigger the clonal expansion and differentiation of B lymphocytes into immunoglobulins- secreting plasma cells. Secreted immunoglobulins mediate the effector phase of humoral immunity, which results in
   4850..4961    +  polyA_signal   bGH poly(A) signal: bovine growth hormone polyadenylation signal
   4962..5070    +  rep_origin     f1 ori (fragment): f1 bacteriophage origin of replication; arrow indicates direction of (+) strand synthesis
   5084..5413    +  promoter       SV40 promoter: SV40 enhancer and early promoter
   5461..5508    +  promoter       EM7 promoter: synthetic bacterial promoter&nbsp
   5527..6126    +  CDS            PuroR (fragment): puromycin N-acetyltransferase; pac from Streptomyces; confers resistance to puromycin
   6136..6261    +  CDS            ble (fragment): BLE_KLEPN - Experimental evidence at protein level: Swiss-Prot protein existence level 1. Binding protein with a strong affinity to the bleomycin family of antibiotics. Binds to CL990; an antimitotic-antibiotic compound. From Klebsiella pneumoniae.
   6256..6377    +  polyA_signal   SV40 poly(A) signal: SV40 polyadenylation signal
   6430..7290    -  CDS            AmpR: β-lactamase; bla; confers resistance to ampicillin, carbenicillin, and related antibiotics
   7293..89      -  promoter       AmpR promoter (fragment) (across the origin): bla
>Addgene plasmid #156830 | pD649-HAsp-CD1A-Fc(DAPA)-AviTag-6xHis | depositor full sequence | sequence record 302769 | Full Sequence
TTTCAATATTATTGAAGCATTTATCAGGGTTATTGTCTCATGAGCGGATACATATTTGAATGTATTTAGA
AAAATAAACAAATAGGGGTCAGTGTTACAACCAATTAACCAATTCTGAACATTATCGCGAGCCCATTTAT
ACCTGAATATGGCTCATAACACCCCTTGCTCATGACCAAAATCCCTTAACGTGAGTTACGCGCGCGTCGT
TCCACTGAGCGTCAGACCCCGTAGAAAAGATCAAAGGATCTTCTTGAGATCCTTTTTTTCTGCGCGTAAT
CTGCTGCTTGCAAACAAAAAAACCACCGCTACCAGCGGTGGTTTGTTTGCCGGATCAAGAGCTACCAACT
CTTTTTCCGAAGGTAACTGGCTTCAGCAGAGCGCAGATACCAAATACTGTTCTTCTAGTGTAGCCGTAGT
TAGCCCACCACTTCAAGAACTCTGTAGCACCGCCTACATACCTCGCTCTGCTAATCCTGTTACCAGTGGC
TGCTGCCAGTGGCGATAAGTCGTGTCTTACCGGGTTGGACTCAAGACGATAGTTACCGGATAAGGCGCAG
CGGTCGGGCTGAACGGGGGGTTCGTGCACACAGCCCAGCTTGGAGCGAACGACCTACACCGAACTGAGAT
ACCTACAGCGTGAGCTATGAGAAAGCGCCACGCTTCCCGAAGGGAGAAAGGCGGACAGGTATCCGGTAAG
CGGCAGGGTCGGAACAGGAGAGCGCACGAGGGAGCTTCCAGGGGGAAACGCCTGGTATCTTTATAGTCCT
GTCGGGTTTCGCCACCTCTGACTTGAGCGTCGATTTTTGTGATGCTCGTCAGGGGGGCGGAGCCTATGGA
AAAACGCCAGCAACGCGGCCTTTTTACGGTTCCTGGCCTTTTGCTGGCCTTTTGCTCACATGTTCTTTCC
TGCGTTATCCCCTGATTCTGTGGATAACCGTATTACCGCCTTTGAGTGAGCTGATACCGCTCGCCGCAGC
CGAACGACCGAGCGCAGCGAGTCAGTGAGCGAGGAAGCGGAAGGCGAGAGTAGGGAACTGCCAGGCATCA
AACTAAGCAGAAGGCCCCTGACGGATGGCCTTTTTGCGTTTCTACAAACTCTTTCTGTGTTGTAAAACGA
CGGCCAGTCTTAAGCTCGGGCCCCCTGGGCGGTTCTGATAACGAGTAATCGTTAATCCGCAAATAACGTA
AAAACCCGCTTCGGCGGGTTTTTTTATGGGGGGAGTTTAGGGAAAGAGCATTTGTCAGAATATTTAAGGG
CGCCTGTCACTTTGCTTGATATATGAGAATTATTTAACCTTATAAATGAGAAAAAAGCAACGCACTTTAA
ATAAGATACGTTGCTTTTTCGATTGATGAACACCTATAATTAAACTATTCATCTATTATTTATGATTTTT
TGTATATACAATATTTCTAGTTTGTTAAAGAGAATTAAGAAAATAAATCTCGAAAATAATAAAGGGAAAA
TCAGTTTTTGATATCAAAATTATACATGTCAACGATAATACAAAATATAATACAAACTATAAGATGTTAT
CAGTATTTATTATCATTTAGAATAAATTTTGTGTCGCCCTTAATTGTGAGCGGATAACAATTACGAGCTT
CATGCACAGTGGCGTTGACTCAATATTGGCCATTAGCCATATTATTCATTGGTTATATAGCATAAATCAA
TATTGGCTATTGGCCATTGCATACGTTGTATCTATATCATAATATGTACATTTATATTGGCTCATGTCCA
ATATGACCGCCATGTTGGCATTGATTATTGACTAGTTATTAATAGTAATCAATTACGGGGTCATTAGTTC
ATAGCCCATATATGGAGTTCCGCGTTACATAACTTACGGTAAATGGCCCGCCTGGCTGACCGCCCAACGA
CCCCCGCCCATTGACGTCAATAATGACGTATGTTCCCATAGTAACGCCAATAGGGACTTTCCATTGACGT
CAATGGGTGGAGTATTTACGGTAAACTGCCCACTTGGCAGTACATCAAGTGTATCATATGCCAAGTACGC
CCCCTATTGACGTCAATGACGGTAAATGGCCCGCCTGGCATTATGCCCAGTACATGACCTTATGGGACTT
TCCTACTTGGCAGTACATCTACGTATTAGTCATCGCTATTACCATGGTGATGCGGTTTTGGCAGTACATC
AATGGGCGTGGATAGCGGTTTGACTCACGGGGATTTCCAAGTCTCCACCCCATTGACGTCAATGGGAGTT
TGTTTTGGCACCAAAATCAACGGGACTTTCCAAAATGTCGTAACAACTCCGCCCCATTGACGCAAATGGG
CGGTAGGCGTGTACGGTGGGAGGTCTATATAAGCAGAGCTCGTTTAGTGAACCGTCAGATCGCCTGGAGA
CGCCATCCACGCTGTTTTGACCTCCATAGAAGACACCGGGACCGATCCAGCCTCCGCGGCCGGGAACGGT
GCATTGGAACGCGGATTCCCCGTGCCAAGAGTGACGTAAGTACCGCCTATAGAGTCTATAGGCCCACCCC
CTTGGCTTCGTTAGAACGCGGCTACAATTAATACATAACCTTATGTATCATACACATACGATTTAGGTGA
CACTATAGAATAACATCCACTTTGCCTTTCTCTCCACAGGTGTCCACTCCCAGGTCCAACTGCACCTCGG
TTCTATCGAAAACGCGCCTGCTAGCGCCACCATGAAGACCATCATTGCCCTGAGCTACATCTTCTGCCTG
GTGTTCGCTGCGGCCGCC
[297 nt withheld, positions 2749-3045]
GGCGGAGGCGGATCTGGTGGCGGAGGAAGTGGCGGCGGAGGATCTAATGCCGATGGCCTGAAAGAGCCCC
TGAGCTTCCACGTGACCTGGATCGCCAGCTTCTACAACCACAGCTGGAAGCAGAACCTGGTGTCTGGCTG
GCTGAGCGATCTGCAGACCCACACCTGGGACAGCAACAGCAGCACCATCGTGTTTCTGTGCCCCTGGTCC
AGAGGCAACTTCAGCAACGAGGAATGGAAAGAGCTGGAAACCCTGTTCCGGATCAGAACCATCAGAAGCT
TCGAGGGCATCAGAAGATACGCCCACGAGCTGCAGTTCGAGTACCCCTTCGAGATCCAAGTGACAGGCGG
ATGCGAGCTGCACTCTGGCAAAGTGTCTGGCAGCTTTCTGCAGCTGGCCTACCAGGGCAGCGACTTCGTG
TCCTTCCAGAACAACAGCTGGCTGCCCTATCCTGTGGCCGGCAATATGGCCAAGCACTTCTGCAAGGTGC
TGAACCAGAACCAGCACGAGAACGACATCACCCACAACCTGCTGAGCGACACATGCCCCAGATTCATCCT
GGGACTGCTGGATGCCGGAAAGGCCCATCTGCAGAGACAAGTGAAGCCTGAGGCCTGGCTGTCTCACGGA
CCTTCTCCAGGACCTGGACATCTGCAGCTTGTGTGCCATGTGTCCGGATTCTACCCCAAGCCTGTGTGGG
TCATGTGGATGAGAGGCGAGCAAGAGCAGCAGGGCACACAGAGAGGCGATATCCTGCCTAGCGCCGACGG
CACCTGGTATCTGAGAGCTACACTGGAAGTGGCCGCTGGCGAAGCCGCTGATCTGTCCTGTAGAGTGAAG
CACAGCAGCCTGGAAGGCCAGGACATCGTGCTGTATTGGGAGCACCACAGCAGCGTTGGCGCGCCGGGCG
GCGACAAGACCCACACCTGCCCCCCCTGCCCAGCTCCAGAACTGCTGGGAGGGCCTTCCGTGTTCCTGTT
CCCCCCCAAGCCCAAGGACACCCTGATGATCAGCAGGACCCCCGAGGTGACCTGCGTGGTGGTGGCCGTG
TCCCACGAGGACCCAGAGGTGAAGTTCAACTGGTACGTGGACGGCGTGGAGGTGCACAACGCCAAGACCA
AGCCCAGAGAGGAGCAGTACAACAGCACCTACAGGGTGGTGTCCGTGCTGACCGTGCTGCACCAGGACTG
GCTGAACGGCAAAGAATACAAGTGCAAAGTCTCCAACAAGGCCCTGGCTGCCCCAATCGAAAAGACAATC
AGCAAGGCCAAGGGCCAGCCACGGGAGCCCCAGGTGTACACCCTGCCCCCCAGCCGGGAGGAGATGACCA
AGAACCAGGTGTCCCTGACCTGTCTGGTGAAGGGCTTCTACCCCAGCGATATCGCCGTGGAGTGGGAGAG
CAACGGCCAGCCCGAGAACAACTACAAGACCACCCCCCCAGTGCTGGACAGCGACGGCAGCTTCTTCCTG
TACAGCAAGCTGACCGTGGACAAGTCCAGGTGGCAGCAGGGCAACGTGTTCAGCTGCAGCGTGATGCACG
AGGCCCTGCACAACCACTACACCCAGAAGTCCCTGAGCCTGAGCCCCGGCGGCAGCGGTCTTAATGATAT
TTTCGAGGCTCAGAAGATTGAGTGGCATGAACACCACCACCATCACCACTAAGGCCGGCCTGTAGTCACT
GGCACAACGCGTTACCCGGTAAGCCAATCGGGTATACACGGTCGTCATACTGCAGACAGGGTTCTTCTAC
TTTGCAAGATAGTCTTGAGTAGTAAAATAAATAGATAGAGAAAATCAGCCTCGACTGTGCCTTCTAGTTG
CCAGCCATCTGTTGTTTGCCCCTCCCCCGTGCCTTCCTTGACCCTGGAAGGTGCCACTCCCACTGTCCTT
TCCTAATAAAATGAGGAAATTGCATCACAACACTCAACCCTATCTCGGTCTATTCTTTTGATTTATAAGG
GATTTTGCCGATTTCGGCCTATTGGTTAAAAAATGAGCTGATTTAACAAAAATTTAACGCGAATTAATTC
TGTGGAATGTGTGTCAGTTAGGGTGTGGAAAGTCCCCAGGCTCCCCAGCAGGCAGAAGTATGCAAAGCAT
GCATCTCAATTAGTCAGCAACCAGGTGTGGAAAGTCCCCAGGCTCCCCAGCAGGCAGAAGTATGCAAAGC
ATGCATCTCAATTAGTCAGCAACCATAGTCCCGCCCCTAACTCCGCCCATCCCGCCCCTAACTCCGCCCA
GTTCCGCCCATTCTCCGCCCCATGGCTGACTAATTTTTTTTATTTATGCAGAGGCCGAGGCCGCCTCTGC
CTCTGAGCTATTCCAGAAGTAGTGAGGAGGCTTTTTTGGAGGCCTAGGCTTTTGCAAAAAGCTCCCGGGA
GCTTGTATATCCATTTTCGGATCTGATCAGCACGTGTTGACAATTAATCATCGGCATAGTATATCGGCAT
AGTATAATACGACAAGGTGAGGAACTAAACCATGACCGAGTACAAGCCCACGGTGCGCCTCGCCACCCGC
GACGACGTCCCCAGGGCCGTACGCACCCTCGCCGCCGCGTTCGCCGACTACCCCGCCACGCGCCACACCG
TCGATCCGGACCGCCACATCGAGCGGGTCACCGAGCTGCAAGAACTCTTCCTCACGCGCGTCGGGCTCGA
CATCGGCAAGGTGTGGGTCGCGGACGACGGCGCCGCGGTGGCGGTCTGGACCACGCCGGAGAGCGTCGAA
GCGGGGGCGGTGTTCGCCGAGATCGGCCCGCGCATGGCCGAGTTGAGCGGTTCCCGGCTGGCCGCGCAGC
AACAGATGGAAGGCCTCCTGGCGCCGCACCGGCCCAAGGAGCCCGCGTGGTTCCTGGCCACCGTCGGCGT
CTCGCCCGACCACCAGGGCAAGGGTCTGGGCAGCGCCGTCGTGCTCCCCGGAGTGGAGGCGGCCGAGCGC
GCCGGGGTGCCCGCCTTCCTGGAGACATCCGCGCCCCGCAACCTCCCCTTCTACGAGCGGCTCGGCTTCA
CCGTCACCGCCGACGTCGAGGTGCCCGAAGGACCGCGCACCTGGTGCATGACCCGCAAGCCCGGTGCCTG
ACACGTGCTACGAGATTTCGATTCCACCGCCGCCTTCTATGAAAGGTTGGGCTTCGGAATCGTTTTCCGG
GACGCCGGCTGGATGATCCTCCAGCGCGGGGATCTCATGCTGGAGTTCTTCGCCCACCCCAACTTGTTTA
TTGCAGCTTATAATGGTTACAAATAAAGCAATAGCATCACAAATTTCACAAATAAAGCATTTTTTTCACT
GCATTCTAGTTGTGGTTTGTCCAAACTCATCAATGTATCTTATCATGTCTGTATACCGTCGACCTCTAGC
TAGAGCTTGGCGTAATCATGGTCATTACCAATGCTTAATCAGTGAGGCACCTATCTCAGCGATCTGTCTA
TTTCGTTCATCCATAGTTGCCTGACTCCCCGTCGTGTAGATAACTACGATACGGGAGGGCTTACCATCTG
GCCCCAGCGCTGCGATGATACCGCGAGAACCACGCTCACCGGCTCCGGATTTATCAGCAATAAACCAGCC
AGCCGGAAGGGCCGAGCGCAGAAGTGGTCCTGCAACTTTATCCGCCTCCATCCAGTCTATTAATTGTTGC
CGGGAAGCTAGAGTAAGTAGTTCGCCAGTTAATAGTTTGCGCAACGTTGTTGCCATCGCTACAGGCATCG
TGGTGTCACGCTCGTCGTTTGGTATGGCTTCATTCAGCTCCGGTTCCCAACGATCAAGGCGAGTTACATG
ATCCCCCATGTTGTGCAAAAAAGCGGTTAGCTCCTTCGGTCCTCCGATCGTTGTCAGAAGTAAGTTGGCC
GCAGTGTTATCACTCATGGTTATGGCAGCACTGCATAATTCTCTTACTGTCATGCCATCCGTAAGATGCT
TTTCTGTGACTGGTGAGTACTCAACCAAGTCATTCTGAGAATAGTGTATGCGGCGACCGAGTTGCTCTTG
CCCGGCGTCAATACGGGATAATACCGCGCCACATAGCAGAACTTTAAAAGTGCTCATCATTGGAAAACGT
TCTTCGGGGCGAAAACTCTCAAGGATCTTACCGCTGTTGAGATCCAGTTCGATGTAACCCACTCGTGCAC
CCAACTGATCTTCAGCATCTTTTACTTTCACCAGCGTTTCTGGGTGAGCAAAAACAGGAAGGCAAAATGC
CGCAAAAAAGGGAATAAGGGCGACACGGAAATGTTGAATACTCATATTCTTCCTT
