>Addgene plasmid #156830 | pD649-HAsp-CD1A-Fc(DAPA)-AviTag-6xHis | depositor partial sequence | sequence record 302770 | insert (extracellular domain)
[297 nt withheld, positions 1-297]
GGCGGAGGCGGATCTGGTGGCGGAGGAAGTGGCGGCGGAGGATCTAATGCCGATGGCCTGAAAGAGCCCC
TGAGCTTCCACGTGACCTGGATCGCCAGCTTCTACAACCACAGCTGGAAGCAGAACCTGGTGTCTGGCTG
GCTGAGCGATCTGCAGACCCACACCTGGGACAGCAACAGCAGCACCATCGTGTTTCTGTGCCCCTGGTCC
AGAGGCAACTTCAGCAACGAGGAATGGAAAGAGCTGGAAACCCTGTTCCGGATCAGAACCATCAGAAGCT
TCGAGGGCATCAGAAGATACGCCCACGAGCTGCAGTTCGAGTACCCCTTCGAGATCCAAGTGACAGGCGG
ATGCGAGCTGCACTCTGGCAAAGTGTCTGGCAGCTTTCTGCAGCTGGCCTACCAGGGCAGCGACTTCGTG
TCCTTCCAGAACAACAGCTGGCTGCCCTATCCTGTGGCCGGCAATATGGCCAAGCACTTCTGCAAGGTGC
TGAACCAGAACCAGCACGAGAACGACATCACCCACAACCTGCTGAGCGACACATGCCCCAGATTCATCCT
GGGACTGCTGGATGCCGGAAAGGCCCATCTGCAGAGACAAGTGAAGCCTGAGGCCTGGCTGTCTCACGGA
CCTTCTCCAGGACCTGGACATCTGCAGCTTGTGTGCCATGTGTCCGGATTCTACCCCAAGCCTGTGTGGG
TCATGTGGATGAGAGGCGAGCAAGAGCAGCAGGGCACACAGAGAGGCGATATCCTGCCTAGCGCCGACGG
CACCTGGTATCTGAGAGCTACACTGGAAGTGGCCGCTGGCGAAGCCGCTGATCTGTCCTGTAGAGTGAAG
CACAGCAGCCTGGAAGGCCAGGACATCGTGCTGTATTGGGAGCACCACAGCAGCGTT
